Addgene plasmid #166577: t1-400
Purpose: For expression of human talin head (residues 1-400) in E. coli. N-terminal His6-tag, Xpress-epitope (DLYDDDDK) and enterokinase cleavage site for tag removal.
Depositing lab: Vesa Hytönen. Depositing organization: Tampere University, BioMediTech. Publication: Crystal structure of the FERM-folded talin head reveals the determinants for integrin binding. Zhang P, Azizi L, Kukkurainen S, Gao T, Baikoghli M, Jacquier MC, Sun Y, Maatta JAE, Cheng RH, Wehrle-Haller B, Hytonen VP, Wu J. Proc Natl Acad Sci U S A. 2020 Dec 22;117(51):32402-32412. doi: 10.1073/pnas.2014583117. Epub 2020 Dec 7. PubMed 33288722.
Backbone
  Vector backbone: pTrcHis C
  Backbone manufacturer: Thermo Fisher Scientific, Carlsbad, CA
  Total vector size (bp): 5630
  Modifications to backbone: includes an N-terminal hexahistidine tag (MGGSHHHHHHGMASMTGGQQMGRDLYDDDD- KDRWIRPRA) before the insert.
  Vector type: Bacterial Expression
Growth in bacteria
  Bacterial resistance: Ampicillin, 100 μg/mL
  Growth temperature: 37°C
  Growth strain: DH5alpha
  Growth instructions: Use BL21-Star (DE3), or other suitable strain for expression. 37C for 5h growing after induction. At lower temperature can be O/N. IPTG as the inducing agent
  Copy number: High Copy
Gene/Insert
  Gene/Insert name: Tln1 Head (1-400) (alt name: talin-1)
  Species: H. sapiens (human)
  Insert size (bp): 1202
  Mutation: residues 1-400 only
  Entrez Gene: TLN1 (a.k.a. ILWEQ, TLN, talin-1)
  Tag / fusion protein: His6-tag, Xpress-epitope (DLYDDDDK) and enterokinase cleavage site (N terminal on insert)
Terms and licenses: Academic/Nonprofit Terms; Industry Terms: Not Available to Industry
How to cite: t1-400 was a gift from Vesa Hytönen (Addgene plasmid # 166577 ; http://n2t.net/addgene:166577 ; RRID:Addgene_166577)
