[The description below was written by a language model from this plasmid's Addgene catalogue record and pLannotate feature annotations shown in this document.]
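Description:
t1-400 is a bacterial expression plasmid built on the pTrcHis C backbone for producing the head domain of human talin-1 (TLN1, residues 1-400) in E. coli. At about 5.6 kb, it replicates from a high-copy ColE1/pMB1-type origin and is selected with ampicillin through the β-lactamase (AmpR) gene. A pBR322 bom region and a remnant of the rop gene are also annotated in the backbone.

Expression is driven by the trc promoter, a strong trp/lac hybrid, followed by a lac operator. The plasmid carries its own lacI gene under the lacIq promoter, so transcription stays repressed until IPTG is added and does not depend on a host-encoded repressor. Downstream of the operator lie the rrnG antiterminator and a short minicistron that supplies a ribosome binding site to improve translation of the following reading frame. That frame begins with an N-terminal leader containing a hexahistidine tag (picked up by the annotation software as a fragment of a composite His-containing tag), the T7 gene 10 leader and the Xpress epitope. The Xpress epitope includes an enterokinase recognition site, allowing the tag to be removed after purification. The roughly 1.2 kb talin fragment follows in frame, and transcription ends at the rrnB T1 and T2 terminators. A short SP6 promoter sequence annotated in reverse orientation just after the insert has no stated role.

The construct is intended for IPTG-induced production and affinity purification of the talin head. The associated publication concerns the crystal structure of the FERM-folded talin head and the determinants of its binding to integrin.
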