Features (pLannotate 1.2.2; 21 found; start..end, strand, type, name):
      3..20      +  promoter       tet promoter (fragment): E. coli promoter for tetracycline efflux protein gene
     16..117     -  CDS            yciV (fragment): RNAAM_ECOLI - Also known as trpH From Escherichia coli (strain K12).
    193..222     +  promoter       trc promoter: strong E. coli promoter; hybrid between the trp and lac UV5 promoters
    230..246     +  protein_bind   lac operator: The lac repressor binds to the lac operator to inhibit transcription in E. coli. This inhibition can be relieved by adding lactose or isopropyl-β-D-thiogalactopyranoside (IPTG). lac repressor encoded by lacI
    263..332     +  misc_feature   rrnG antiterminator: antiterminator from the E. coli rrnG leader region (Berg et al., 1989)
    383..409     +  CDS            minicistron: synthetic cistron containing a ribosome binding site (Shine-Dalgarno sequence), for enhancing the bacterial expression of a downstream cistron (Schoner, 1997) This first cistron should terminate 3 bp upstream of the ATG for the second cistron.
    425..445     +  CDS            capTEV™ (fragment): composite tag for in vivo biotinylation, TEV protease cleavage, and 6xHis tagging
    446..478     +  CDS            T7 tag (gene 10 leader): leader peptide from bacteriophage T7 gene 10 promotes efficient translation in E. coli
    482..505     +  CDS            Xpress™ tag: Xpress™ epitope tag, including an enterokinase recognition and cleavage site
    530..1729    +  CDS            TLN1 (fragment): TLN1_HUMAN - Also known as KIAA1027, TLN. Experimental evidence at protein level: Swiss-Prot protein existence level 1. Probably involved in connections of major cytoskeletal structures to the plasma membrane. High molecular weight cytoskeletal protein concentrated at regions of cell-substratum contact and, in lymphocytes, at cell-cell contacts (By similarity). From Homo sapiens (Human).
   1752..1770    -  promoter       SP6 promoter: promoter for bacteriophage SP6 RNA polymerase
   1864..1979    +  ncRNA          5S rRNA: Accession: RF00001 - 5S ribosomal RNA
   1983..2069    +  terminator     rrnB T1 terminator: Escherichia coli rrnB; transcription terminator T1 from the E. coli rrnB gene
   2161..2188    +  terminator     rrnB T2 terminator: transcription terminator T2 from the E. coli rrnB gene
   2207..2298    +  promoter       AmpR promoter: bla
   2299..3159    +  CDS            AmpR: β-lactamase; bla; confers resistance to ampicillin, carbenicillin, and related antibiotics
   3330..3918    +  rep_origin     ori: high-copy-number ColE1/pMB1/pBR322/pUC origin of replication
   4104..4244    -  misc_feature   bom: basis of mobility region from pBR322
   4346..4386    -  CDS            rop (fragment): Rop protein, which maintains plasmids at low copy number; rop
   4430..4507    +  promoter       lacIq promoter: lacI (mutant); In the lacIq allele, a single base change in the promoter boosts expression of the lacI gene about 10-fold.
   4508..5590    +  CDS            lacI: lac repressor; lacI; The lac repressor binds to the lac operator to inhibit transcription in E. coli. This inhibition can be relieved by adding lactose or isopropyl-β-D-thiogalactopyranoside (IPTG).
>Addgene plasmid #166577 | t1-400 | addgene full sequence | sequence record 330256 | Addgene NGS Result
GTTTGACAGCTTATCATCGACTGCACGGTGCACCAATGCTTCTGGCGTCAGGCAGCCATCGGAAGCTGTG
GTATGGCTGTGCAGGTCGTAAATCACTGCATAATTCGTGTCGCTCAAGGCGCACTCCCGTTCTGGATAAT
GTTTTTTGCGCCGACATCATAACGGTTCTGGCAAATATTCTGAAATGAGCTGTTGACAATTAATCATCCG
GCTCGTATAATGTGTGGAATTGTGAGCGGATAACAATTTCACACAGGAAACAGCGCCGCTGAGAAAAAGC
GAAGCGGCACTGCTCTTTAACAATTTATCAGACAATCTGTGTGGGCACTCGACCGGAATTATCGATTAAC
TTTATTATTAAAAATTAAAGAGGTATATATTAATGTATCGATTAAATAAGGAGGAATAAACCATGGGGGG
TTCTCATCATCATCATCATCATGGTATGGCTAGCATGACTGGTGGACAGCAAATGGGTCGGGATCTGTAC
GACGATGACGATAAGGATCGATGGATCCGACCTCGAGCCATGGTTGCACTTTCACTGAAGATCAGCATTG
GGAATGTGGTGAAGACGATGCAGTTTGAGCCGTCTACCATGGTGTACGACGCCTGCCGCATCATTCGTGA
GCGGATCCCAGAGGCCCCAGCTGGTCCTCCCAGCGACTTTGGGCTCTTTCTGTCAGATGATGACCCCAAA
AAGGGTATATGGCTGGAGGCTGGGAAAGCTTTGGACTACTACATGCTCCGAAATGGGGACACTATGGAGT
ACAGGAAGAAACAGAGACCCCTGAAGATCCGTATGCTGGATGGAACTGTGAAGACGATCATGGTGGATGA
CTCTAAGACTGTCACTGACATGCTCATGACCATCTGTGCCCGCATTGGCATCACCAATCATGATGAATAT
TCATTGGTTCGAGAGCTGATGGAAGAGAAAAAGGAGGAAATAACAGGGACCTTAAGAAAGGACAAGACAT
TGCTGCGAGATGAAAAGAAGATGGAGAAACTAAAGCAGAAATTGCACACAGATGATGAGTTGAACTGGCT
GGACCATGGTCGGACACTGAGGGAGCAGGGTGTAGAGGAGCACGAGACGCTGCTGCTGCGGAGGAAGTTC
TTTTACTCAGACCAGAATGTGGATTCCCGGGACCCTGTACAGCTGAACCTCCTGTATGTGCAGGCACGAG
ATGACATCCTGAATGGCTCCCACCCTGTCTCCTTTGACAAGGCCTGTGAGTTTGCTGGCTTCCAATGCCA
GATCCAGTTTGGGCCCCACAATGAGCAGAAGCACAAGGCTGGCTTCCTTGACCTGAAGGACTTCCTGCCC
AAGGAGTATGTGAAGCAGAAGGGAGAGCGTAAGATCTTCCAGGCACACAAGAATTGTGGGCAGATGAGTG
AGATTGAGGCCAAGGTCCGCTACGTGAAGCTAGCCCGTTCTCTCAAGACTTACGGTGTCTCCTTCTTCCT
GGTGAAGGAAAAAATGAAAGGGAAGAACAAGCTAGTGCCCAGGCTTCTGGGCATCACCAAGGAGTGTGTG
ATGCGAGTGGATGAGAAGACCAAGGAAGTGATCCAGGAGTGGAACCTCACCAACATCAAACGCTGGGCTG
CGTCTCCCAAAAGCTTCACCCTGGATTTTGGAGATTACCAAGATGGCTATTACTCAGTACAGACAACTGA
AGGGGAGCAGATTGCACAGCTCATTGCCGGCTACATCGATATCATCCTGTAATGAGTCTAGAGGGCCCTA
TTCTATAGTGTCACCTAAATGCTAAAGCTTGGCTGTTTTGGCGGATGAGAGAAGATTTTCAGCCTGATAC
AGATTAAATCAGAACGCAGAAGCGGTCTGATAAAACAGAATTTGCCTGGCGGCAGTAGCGCGGTGGTCCC
ACCTGACCCCATGCCGAACTCAGAAGTGAAACGCCGTAGCGCCGATGGTAGTGTGGGGTCTCCCCATGCG
AGAGTAGGGAACTGCCAGGCATCAAATAAAACGAAAGGCTCAGTCGAAAGACTGGGCCTTTCGTTTTATC
TGTTGTTTGTCGGTGAACGCTCTCCTGAGTAGGACAAATCCGCCGGGAGCGGATTTGAACGTTGCGAAGC
AACGGCCCGGAGGGTGGCGGGCAGGACGCCCGCCATAAACTGCCAGGCATCAAATTAAGCAGAAGGCCAT
CCTGACGGATGGCCTTTTTGCGTTTCTACAAACTCTTTTGTTTATTTTTCTAAATACATTCAAATATGTA
TCCGCTCATGAGACAATAACCCTGATAAATGCTTCAATAATATTGAAAAAGGAAGAGTATGAGTATTCAA
CATTTCCGTGTCGCCCTTATTCCCTTTTTTGCGGCATTTTGCCTTCCTGTTTTTGCTCACCCAGAAACGC
TGGTGAAAGTAAAAGATGCTGAAGATCAGTTGGGTGCACGAGTGGGTTACATCGAACTGGATCTCAACAG
CGGTAAGATCCTTGAGAGTTTTCGCCCCGAAGAACGTTTTCCAATGATGAGCACTTTTAAAGTTCTGCTA
TGTGGCGCGGTATTATCCCGTGTTGACGCCGGGCAAGAGCAACTCGGTCGCCGCATACACTATTCTCAGA
ATGACTTGGTTGAGTACTCACCAGTCACAGAAAAGCATCTTACGGATGGCATGACAGTAAGAGAATTATG
CAGTGCTGCCATAACCATGAGTGATAACACTGCGGCCAACTTACTTCTGACAACGATCGGAGGACCGAAG
GAGCTAACCGCTTTTTTGCACAACATGGGGGATCATGTAACTCGCCTTGATCGTTGGGAACCGGAGCTGA
ATGAAGCCATACCAAACGACGAGCGTGACACCACGATGCCTGTAGCAATGGCAACAACGTTGCGCAAACT
ATTAACTGGCGAACTACTTACTCTAGCTTCCCGGCAACAATTAATAGACTGGATGGAGGCGGATAAAGTT
GCAGGACCACTTCTGCGCTCGGCCCTTCCGGCTGGCTGGTTTATTGCTGATAAATCTGGAGCCGGTGAGC
GTGGGTCTCGCGGTATCATTGCAGCACTGGGGCCAGATGGTAAGCCCTCCCGTATCGTAGTTATCTACAC
GACGGGGAGTCAGGCAACTATGGATGAACGAAATAGACAGATCGCTGAGATAGGTGCCTCACTGATTAAG
CATTGGTAACTGTCAGACCAAGTTTACTCATATATACTTTAGATTGATTTAAAACTTCATTTTTAATTTA
AAAGGATCTAGGTGAAGATCCTTTTTGATAATCTCATGACCAAAATCCCTTAACGTGAGTTTTCGTTCCA
CTGAGCGTCAGACCCCGTAGAAAAGATCAAAGGATCTTCTTGAGATCCTTTTTTTCTGCGCGTAATCTGC
TGCTTGCAAACAAAAAAACCACCGCTACCAGCGGTGGTTTGTTTGCCGGATCAAGAGCTACCAACTCTTT
TTCCGAAGGTAACTGGCTTCAGCAGAGCGCAGATACCAAATACTGTCCTTCTAGTGTAGCCGTAGTTAGG
CCACCACTTCAAGAACTCTGTAGCACCGCCTACATACCTCGCTCTGCTAATCCTGTTACCAGTGGCTGCT
GCCAGTGGCGATAAGTCGTGTCTTACCGGGTTGGACTCAAGACGATAGTTACCGGATAAGGCGCAGCGGT
CGGGCTGAACGGGGGGTTCGTGCACACAGCCCAGCTTGGAGCGAACGACCTACACCGAACTGAGATACCT
ACAGCGTGAGCTATGAGAAAGCGCCACGCTTCCCGAAGGGAGAAAGGCGGACAGGTATCCGGTAAGCGGC
AGGGTCGGAACAGGAGAGCGCACGAGGGAGCTTCCAGGGGGAAACGCCTGGTATCTTTATAGTCCTGTCG
GGTTTCGCCACCTCTGACTTGAGCGTCGATTTTTGTGATGCTCGTCAGGGGGGCGGAGCCTATGGAAAAA
CGCCAGCAACGCGGCCTTTTTACGGTTCCTGGCCTTTTGCTGGCCTTTTGCTCACATGTTCTTTCCTGCG
TTATCCCCTGATTCTGTGGATAACCGTATTACCGCCTTTGAGTGAGCTGATACCGCTCGCCGCAGCCGAA
CGACCGAGCGCAGCGAGTCAGTGAGCGAGGAAGCGGAAGAGCGCCTGATGCGGTATTTTCTCCTTACGCA
TCTGTGCGGTATTTCACACCGCATATGGTGCACTCTCAGTACAATCTGCTCTGATGCCGCATAGTTAAGC
CAGTATACACTCCGCTATCGCTACGTGACTGGGTCATGGCTGCGCCCCGACACCCGCCAACACCCGCTGA
CGCGCCCTGACGGGCTTGTCTGCTCCCGGCATCCGCTTACAGACAAGCTGTGACCGTCTCCGGGAGCTGC
ATGTGTCAGAGGTTTTCACCGTCATCACCGAAACGCGCGAGGCAGCAGATCAATTCGCGCGCGAAGGCGA
AGCGGCATGCATTTACGTTGACACCATCGAATGGTGCAAAACCTTTCGCGGTATGGCATGATAGCGCCCG
GAAGAGAGTCAATTCAGGGTGGTGAATGTGAAACCAGTAACGTTATACGATGTCGCAGAGTATGCCGGTG
TCTCTTATCAGACCGTTTCCCGCGTGGTGAACCAGGCCAGCCACGTTTCTGCGAAAACGCGGGAAAAAGT
GGAAGCGGCGATGGCGGAGCTGAATTACATTCCCAACCGCGTGGCACAACAACTGGCGGGCAAACAGTCG
TTGCTGATTGGCGTTGCCACCTCCAGTCTGGCCCTGCACGCGCCGTCGCAAATTGTCGCGGCGATTAAAT
CTCGCGCCGATCAACTGGGTGCCAGCGTGGTGGTGTCGATGGTAGAACGAAGCGGCGTCGAAGCCTGTAA
AGCGGCGGTGCACAATCTTCTCGCGCAACGCGTCAGTGGGCTGATCATTAACTATCCGCTGGATGACCAG
GATGCCATTGCTGTGGAAGCTGCCTGCACTAATGTTCCGGCGTTATTTCTTGATGTCTCTGACCAGACAC
CCATCAACAGTATTATTTTCTCCCATGAAGACGGTACGCGACTGGGCGTGGAGCATCTGGTCGCATTGGG
TCACCAGCAAATCGCGCTGTTAGCGGGCCCATTAAGTTCTGTCTCGGCGCGTCTGCGTCTGGCTGGCTGG
CATAAATATCTCACTCGCAATCAAATTCAGCCGATAGCGGAACGGGAAGGCGACTGGAGTGCCATGTCCG
GTTTTCAACAAACCATGCAAATGCTGAATGAGGGCATCGTTCCCACTGCGATGCTGGTTGCCAACGATCA
GATGGCGCTGGGCGCAATGCGCGCCATTACCGAGTCCGGGCTGCGCGTTGGTGCGGATATCTCGGTAGTG
GGATACGACGATACCGAAGACAGCTCATGTTATATCCCGCCGTTAACCACCATCAAACAGGATTTTCGCC
TGCTGGGGCAAACCAGCGTGGACCGCTTGCTGCAACTCTCTCAGGGCCAGGCGGTGAAGGGCAATCAGCT
GTTGCCCGTCTCACTGGTGAAAAGAAAAACCACCCTGGCGCCCAATACGCAAACCGCCTCTCCCCGCGCG
TTGGCCGATTCATTAATGCAGCTGGCACGACAGGTTTCCCGACTGGAAAGCGGGCAGTGAGCGCAACGCA
ATTAATGTAAGTTAGCGCGAATTGATCTG
